Addgene plasmid #22395: RSV CREB M1
Depositing lab: Marc Montminy. Depositing organization: Salk Institute for Biological Studies. Publication: Cyclic AMP stimulates somatostatin gene transcription by phosphorylation of CREB at serine 133. Gonzalez GA, Montminy MR. Cell. 1989 Nov 17. 59(4):675-80. 10.1016/0092-8674(89)90013-5 PubMed 2573431.
Backbone
  Vector backbone: RSV-SG
  Backbone size w/o insert (bp): 3600
  Vector type: Mammalian Expression
Growth in bacteria
  Bacterial resistance: Ampicillin, 100 μg/mL
  Growth temperature: 37°C
  Growth strain: DH5alpha
  Copy number: Unknown
Gene/Insert
  Gene/Insert name: CREB
  Species: R. norvegicus (rat)
  Insert size (bp): 1200
  Mutation: Changed Serine 133 to Alanine
  Entrez Gene: Creb1 (a.k.a. Creb)
  Cloning method: Restriction Enzyme; 5′ cloning site Xba 1 (destroyed during cloning); 3′ cloning site Bal1 (destroyed during cloning)
  Sequencing primers: 5′ RSV
Terms and licenses: Academic/Nonprofit Terms; Industry Terms: Not Available to Industry
How to cite: RSV CREB M1 was a gift from Marc Montminy (Addgene plasmid # 22395 ; http://n2t.net/addgene:22395 ; RRID:Addgene_22395)
