[The description below was written by a language model from this plasmid's Addgene catalogue record.]
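Description:
RSV CREB M1 is a mammalian expression plasmid built on the RSV-SG backbone (about 3.6 kb without insert) that carries a roughly 1.2 kb rat Creb1 (CREB) cDNA. The insert was introduced by restriction cloning between an XbaI site and a BalI site, both of which were destroyed in the process. The plasmid is propagated in E. coli under ampicillin selection. Its copy number is recorded as unknown, and the record lists no origin of replication and no mammalian selection marker. The promoter is not given as a separate field, but the backbone name and the use of an RSV 5′ sequencing primer suggest that expression is driven by the Rous sarcoma virus long terminal repeat, a strong constitutive promoter commonly used for transient expression in mammalian cells. No epitope tags or reporter fusions are recorded.

The defining feature of the construct is the M1 mutation, which changes serine 133 of CREB to alanine. Serine 133 is the residue phosphorylated in response to cyclic AMP signalling, classically by protein kinase A, and this modification is needed for CREB to activate transcription from cAMP response elements. Replacing it with alanine yields a CREB protein that cannot be phosphorylated at this position. The associated study addressed cAMP stimulation of somatostatin gene transcription through CREB phosphorylation at this site. This fits the mutant's typical use in transfection experiments, usually alongside wild-type CREB and a CRE-driven reporter, as a phosphorylation-defective control or as an inhibitor of cAMP-responsive transcription. No feature table accompanies the record, so finer details of the backbone, such as polyadenylation signals, cannot be confirmed.
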