>Addgene plasmid #22395 | RSV CREB M1 | addgene partial sequence | sequence record 28864 | 22395 with pREP-F
CCTCCAGCTTCTAGGTACCGAGCTCGAATTCGGGCGGCGGCTGCTGCTGCCTGTGGCCCGGGCGGCTGGG
AGAAGCCGAGTGTTGGTGAGTGACGCGGCGGAGGTGTAGTTTGACGCGGTGTGTTACGTGGGGGAGAGAA
TAAAACTCCAGCGAGATCCGGGCCGCGAACGAAAGCAGTGACGGAGGAGCTTGTACCACCGGTGACTAGA
TGACCATGGACTCTGGAGCAGACAACCAGCAGAGTGGAGATGCTGCTGTAACAGAAGCTGAAAGTCAACA
AATGACAGTTCAAGCCCAGCCACAGATTGCCACATTAGCCCAGGTATCCATGCCAGCAGCTCATGCGACG
TCATCTGCTCCCACTGTAACCTTAGTGCAGCTGCCCAATGGGCAGACAGTCCAGGTCCATGGGGTCATCC
AGGCGGCCCAGCCATCAGTTATTCAGTCTCCACAAGTCCAAACAGTTCAGTCTTCCTGTAAGGACTTAAA
AAGACTTTTCTCCGGAACTCAGATTTCAACTATTGCAGAAAGTGAAGATTCACAGGAGTCTGTGGATAGT
GTAACTGATTCCCAAAAACGAAGGGAAATCCTTTCAAGGAGGCCTGCCTACAGGAAAAT
